>Addgene plasmid #108734 | pBW2608_pCAG-PV1-FKBP-L1-iCre-252C-NLS-BGHpA | depositor full sequence | sequence record 205015 | Full Sequence
CCCAAGCTTGGCGTAATCATGGTCATAGCTGTTTCCTGTGTGAAATTGTTATCCGCTCACAATTCCACAC
AACATACGAGCCGGAAGCATAAAGTGTAAAGCCTGGGGTGCCTAATGAGTGAGCTAACTCACATTAATTG
CGTTGCGCTCACTGCCCGCTTTCCAGTCGGGAAACCTGTCGTGCCAGCGGATCCGCATCTCAATTAGTCA
GCAACCATAGTCCCGCCCCTAACTCCGCCCAGTTCCGCCCATTCTCCGCCCCATGGCTGACTAATTTTTT
TTATTTATGCAGAGGCCGAGGCCGCCTCGGCCTCTGAGCTATTCCAGAAGTAGTGAGGAGGCTTTTTTGG
AGGCCTAGGCTTTTGCAAAAAGCTAACTTGTTTATTGCAGCTTATAATGGTTACAAATAAAGCAATAGCA
TCACAAATTTCACAAATAAAGCATTTTTTTCACTGCATTCTAGTTGTGGTTTGTCCAAACTCATCAATGT
ATCTTATCATGTCTGGATCCGCTGCATTAATGAATCGGCCAACGCGCGGGGAGAGGCGGTTTGCGTATTG
GGCGCTCTTCCGCTTCCTCGCTCACTGACTCGCTGCGCTCGGTCGTTCGGCTGCGGCGAGCGGTATCAGC
TCACTCAAAGGCGGTAATACGGTTATCCACAGAATCAGGGGATAACGCAGGAAAGAACATGTGAGCAAAA
GGCCAGCAAAAGGCCAGGAACCGTAAAAAGGCCGCGTTGCTGGCGTTTTTCCATAGGCTCCGCCCCCCTG
ACGAGCATCACAAAAATCGACGCTCAAGTCAGAGGTGGCGAAACCCGACAGGACTATAAAGATACCAGGC
GTTTCCCCCTGGAAGCTCCCTCGTGCGCTCTCCTGTTCCGACCCTGCCGCTTACCGGATACCTGTCCGCC
TTTCTCCCTTCGGGAAGCGTGGCGCTTTCTCATAGCTCACGCTGTAGGTATCTCAGTTCGGTGTAGGTCG
TTCGCTCCAAGCTGGGCTGTGTGCACGAACCCCCCGTTCAGCCCGACCGCTGCGCCTTATCCGGTAACTA
TCGTCTTGAGTCCAACCCGGTAAGACACGACTTATCGCCACTGGCAGCAGCCACTGGTAACAGGATTAGC
AGAGCGAGGTATGTAGGCGGTGCTACAGAGTTCTTGAAGTGGTGGCCTAACTACGGCTACACTAGAAGAA
CAGTATTTGGTATCTGCGCTCTGCTGAAGCCAGTTACCTTCGGAAAAAGAGTTGGTAGCTCTTGATCCGG
CAAACAAACCACCGCTGGTAGCGGTGGTTTTTTTGTTTGCAAGCAGCAGATTACGCGCAGAAAAAAAGGA
TCTCAAGAAGATCCTTTGATCTTTTCTACGGGGTCTGACGCTCAGTGGAACGAAAACTCACGTTAAGGGA
TTTTGGTCATGAGATTATCAAAAAGGATCTTCACCTAGATCCTTTTAAATTAAAAATGAAGTTTTAAATC
AATCTAAAGTATATATGAGTAAACTTGGTCTGACAGTTACCAATGCTTAATCAGTGAGGCACCTATCTCA
GCGATCTGTCTATTTCGTTCATCCATAGTTGCCTGACTCCCCGTCGTGTAGATAACTACGATACGGGAGG
GCTTACCATCTGGCCCCAGTGCTGCAATGATACCGCGAGACCCACGCTCACCGGCTCCAGATTTATCAGC
AATAAACCAGCCAGCCGGAAGGGCCGAGCGCAGAAGTGGTCCTGCAACTTTATCCGCCTCCATCCAGTCT
ATTAATTGTTGCCGGGAAGCTAGAGTAAGTAGTTCGCCAGTTAATAGTTTGCGCAACGTTGTTGCCATTG
CTACAGGCATCGTGGTGTCACGCTCGTCGTTTGGTATGGCTTCATTCAGCTCCGGTTCCCAACGATCAAG
GCGAGTTACATGATCCCCCATGTTGTGCAAAAAAGCGGTTAGCTCCTTCGGTCCTCCGATCGTTGTCAGA
AGTAAGTTGGCCGCAGTGTTATCACTCATGGTTATGGCAGCACTGCATAATTCTCTTACTGTCATGCCAT
CCGTAAGATGCTTTTCTGTGACTGGTGAGTACTCAACCAAGTCATTCTGAGAATAGTGTATGCGGCGACC
GAGTTGCTCTTGCCCGGCGTCAATACGGGATAATACCGCGCCACATAGCAGAACTTTAAAAGTGCTCATC
ATTGGAAAACGTTCTTCGGGGCGAAAACTCTCAAGGATCTTACCGCTGTTGAGATCCAGTTCGATGTAAC
CCACTCGTGCACCCAACTGATCTTCAGCATCTTTTACTTTCACCAGCGTTTCTGGGTGAGCAAAAACAGG
AAGGCAAAATGCCGCAAAAAAGGGAATAAGGGCGACACGGAAATGTTGAATACTCATACTCTTCCTTTTT
CAATATTATTGAAGCATTTATCAGGGTTATTGTCTCATGAGCGGATACATATTTGAATGTATTTAGAAAA
ATAAACAAATAGGGGTTCCGCGCACATTTCCCCGAAAAGTGCCACCTGGGTCGACATTGATTATTGACTA
GTTATTAATAGTAATCAATTACGGGGTCATTAGTTCATAGCCCATATATGGAGTTCCGCGTTACATAACT
TACGGTAAATGGCCCGCCTGGCTGACCGCCCAACGACCCCCGCCCATTGACGTCAATAATGACGTATGTT
CCCATAGTAACGCCAATAGGGACTTTCCATTGACGTCAATGGGTGGAGTATTTACGGTAAACTGCCCACT
TGGCAGTACATCAAGTGTATCATATGCCAAGTACGCCCCCTATTGACGTCAATGACGGTAAATGGCCCGC
CTGGCATTATGCCCAGTACATGACCTTATGGGACTTTCCTACTTGGCAGTACATCTACGTATTAGTCATC
GCTATTACCATGGTCGAGGTGAGCCCCACGTTCTGCTTCACTCTCCCCATCTCCCCCCCCTCCCCACCCC
CAATTTTGTATTTATTTATTTTTTAATTATTTTGTGCAGCGATGGGGGCGGGGGGGGGGGGGGCGCGCGC
CAGGCGGGGCGGGGCGGGGCGAGGGGCGGGGCGGGGCGAGGCGGAAAGGTGCGGCGGCAGCCAATCAGAG
CGGCGCGCTCCGAAAGTTTCCTTTTATGGCGAGGCGGCGGCGGCGGCGGCCCTATAAAAAGCGAAGCGCG
CGGCGGGCGGGAGTCGCTGCGTTGCCTTCGCCCCGTGCCCCGCTCCGCGCCGCCTCGCGCCGCCCGCCCC
GGCTCTGACTGACCGCGTTACTCCCACAGGTGAGCGGGCGGGACGGCCCTTCTCCTCCGGGCTGTAATTA
GCGCTTGGTTTAATGACGGCTCGTTTCTTTTCTGTGGCTGCGTGAAAGCCTTAAAGGGCTCCGGGAGGGC
CCTTTGTGCGGGGGGGAGCGGCTCGGGGGGTGCGTGCGTGTGTGTGTGCGTGGGGAGCGCCGCGTGCGGC
TCCGCGCTGCCCGGCGGCTGTGAGCGCTGCGGGCGCGGCGCGGGGCTTTGTGCGCTCCGCAGTGTGCGCG
AGGGGAGCGCGGCCGGGGGCGGTGCCCCGCGGTGCGGGGGGGGCTGCGAGGGGAACAAAGGCTGCGTGCG
GGGTGTGTGCGTGGGGGGGTGAGCAGGGGGTGTGGGCGCGGCGGTCGGGCTGTAACCCCCCCCTGCACCC
CCCTCCCCGAGTTGCTGAGCACGGCCCGGCTTCGGGTGCGGGGCTCCGTACGGGGCGTGGCGCGGGGCTC
GCCGTGCCGGGCGGGGGGTGGCGGCAGGTGGGGGTGCCGGGCGGGGCGGGGCCGCCTCGGGCCGGGGAGG
GCTCGGGGGAGGGGCGCGGCGGCCCCCGGAGCGCCGGCGGCTGTCGAGGCGCGGCGAGCCGCAGCCATTG
CCTTTTATGGTAATCGTGCGAGAGGGCGCAGGGACTTCCTTTGTCCCAAATCTGTGCGGAGCCGAAATCT
GGGAGGCGCCGCCGCACCCCCTCTAGCGGGCGCGGGGCGAAGCGGTGCGGCGCCGGCAGGAAGGAAATGG
GCGGGGAGGGCCTTCGTGCGTCGCCGCGCCGCCGTCCCCTTCTCCCTCTCCAGCCTCGGGGCTGTCCGCG
GGGGGACGGCTGCCTTCGGGGGGGACGGGGCAGGGCGGGGTTCGGCTTCTGGCGTGTGACCGGCGGCTCT
AGAGCCTCTGCTAACCATGTTCATGCCTTCTTCTTTTTCCTACAGCTCCTGGGCAACGTGCTGGTTATTG
TGCTGTCTCATCATTTTGGCAAAGAATTGATTAATTCGAGCGAAGGCGCGCCCATTACTCGCATCCATTC
TCAGGCTGTCTCGTCTCGTCTCGCACGCGTGCCGCCACCATGTCTAGAGGAGTGCAGGTGGAAACCATCT
CCCCAGGAGACGGGCGCACCTTCCCCAAGCGCGGCCAGACCTGCGTGGTGCACTACACCGGGATGCTTGA
AGATGGAAAGAAATTTGATTCCTCCCGGGACAGAAACAAGCCCTTTAAGTTTATGCTAGGCAAGCAGGAG
GTGATCCGAGGCTGGGAAGAAGGGGTTGCCCAGATGAGTGTGGGTCAGAGAGCCAAACTGACTATATCTC
CAGATTATGCCTATGGTGCCACTGGGCACCCAGGCATCATCCCACCACATGCCACTCTCGTCTTCGATGT
GGAGCTTCTAAAACTGGAATCCGGAGGGTCTGGCTCCGGATCAAGTGGTGGCAGCGGTACCGCCACCTCC
CAACTGTCCACCCGGGCCCTGGAAGGGATCTTTGAGGCCACCCACCGCCTGATCTATGGTGCCAAGGATG
ACTCTGGGCAGAGATACCTGGCCTGGTCTGGCCACTCTGCCAGAGTGGGTGCTGCCAGGGACATGGCCAG
GGCTGGTGTGTCCATCCCTGAAATCATGCAGGCTGGTGGCTGGACCAATGTGAACATTGTGATGAACTAC
ATCAGAAACCTGGACTCTGAGACTGGGGCCATGGTGAGGCTGCTCGAGGATGGGGACCCCAAGAAAAAGC
GGAAGGTGTGAGAATTCCTGTGCCTTCTAGTTGCCAGCCATCTGTTGTTTGCCCCTCCCCCGTGCCTTCC
TTGACCCTGGAAGGTGCCACTCCCACTGTCCTTTCCTAATAAAATGAGGAAATTGCATCGCATTGTCTGA
GTAGGTGTCATTCTATTCTGGGGGGTGGGGTGGGGCAGGACAGCAAGGGGGAGGATTGGGAAGACAATAG
CAGGCATGCTGGGGATGCGGTGGGCTCTATGGCTTCTGAGGCGGAAAGAACCAGCTGGGGCTCTAGGGGG
TATCCCCACGCGCCCTGTAGCGTGTACCGCTGGGAGTTCGTAGACGGAAACAAACGCAGAATCCAAGCGC
GGCCGCCCAGGATACATAGATTACCACAACTCCGAGCCCTTCCACCGCTAGCGCACTCCTCAGGTGCAGG
CTGCCTATCAGAAGGTGGTGGCTGGTGTGGCCAATGCCCTGGCTCACAAATACCACTGAGATCTTTTTCC
CTCTGCCAAAAATTATGGGGACATCATGAAGCCCCTTGAGCATCTGACTTCTGGCTAATAAAGGAAATTT
ATTTTCATTGCAATAGTGTGTTGGAATTTTTTGTGTCTCTCACTCGGAAGGACATATGGGAGGGCAAATC
ATTTAAAACATCAGAATGAGTATTTGGTTTAGAGTTTGGCAACATATGCCCATATGCTGGCTGCCATGAA
CAAAGGTTGGCTATAAAGAGGTCATCAGTATATGAAACAGCCCCCTGCTGTCCATTCCTTATTCCATAGA
AAAGCCTTGACTTGAGGTTAGATTTTTTTTATATTTTGTTTTGTGTTATTTTTTTCTTTAACATCCCTAA
AATTTTCCTTACATGTTTTACTAGCCAGATTTTTCCTCCTCTCCTGACTACTCCCAGTCATAGCTGTCCC
TCTTCTCTTATGGAGATCCCTCGACCTGCAG
Features (pLannotate 1.2.2; 20 found; start..end, strand, type, name):
     46..62      -  protein_bind   lac operator: The lac repressor binds to the lac operator to inhibit transcription in E. coli. This inhibition can be relieved by adding lactose or isopropyl-β-D-thiogalactopyranoside (IPTG). lac repressor encoded by lacI
     70..100     -  promoter       lac promoter: promoter for the E. coli lac operon
    115..136     -  protein_bind   CAP binding site: CAP binding activates transcription in the presence of cAMP. E. coli catabolite activator protein
    149..188     -  CDS            lacI (fragment): lac repressor; lacI; The lac repressor binds to the lac operator to inhibit transcription in E. coli. This inhibition can be relieved by adding lactose or isopropyl-β-D-thiogalactopyranoside (IPTG).
    195..217     +  promoter       SV40 promoter (fragment): SV40 enhancer and early promoter
    221..355     +  rep_origin     SV40 ori: SV40 origin of replication
    375..509     +  polyA_signal   SV40 poly(A) signal: SV40 polyadenylation signal
    511..565     -  CDS            lacI (fragment): lac repressor; lacI; The lac repressor binds to the lac operator to inhibit transcription in E. coli. This inhibition can be relieved by adding lactose or isopropyl-β-D-thiogalactopyranoside (IPTG).
    748..1336    -  rep_origin     ori: high-copy-number ColE1/pMB1/pBR322/pUC origin of replication
   1507..2367    -  CDS            AmpR: β-lactamase; bla; confers resistance to ampicillin, carbenicillin, and related antibiotics
   2368..2472    -  promoter       AmpR promoter: bla
   2503..2882    +  enhancer       CMV enhancer: human cytomegalovirus immediate early enhancer
   2884..3159    +  promoter       chicken β-actin promoter: No description available
   3160..4175    +  intron         chimeric intron: chimera between introns from chicken β-actin and rabbit β-globin
   4319..4639    +  CDS            DmrB: F36V mutant of FK506-binding protein FKBP12 binds synthetic ligands that do not bind wild-type FKBP
   4679..4957    +  CDS            cre (fragment): RECR_BPP1 - Experimental evidence at protein level: Swiss-Prot protein existence level 1. Catalyzes site-specific recombination between two 34-base- pair LOXP sites. Its role is to maintain the phage genome as a monomeric unit-copy plasmid in the lysogenic state. From Escherichia phage P1 (Bacteriophage P1).
   4988..5212    +  polyA_signal   bGH poly(A) signal: bovine growth hormone polyadenylation signal
   5216..5237    +  promoter       SV40 promoter (fragment): SV40 enhancer and early promoter
   5375..5446    +  CDS            HBB (fragment): HBB_PONPY - Experimental evidence at transcript level: Swiss-Prot protein existence level 2. Involved in oxygen transport from the lung to the various peripheral tissues. From Pongo pygmaeus (Bornean orangutan).
   5517..5572    +  polyA_signal   β-globin poly(A) signal: rabbit β-globin polyadenylation signal (Gil and Proudfoot, 1987)
