[The description below was written by a language model from this plasmid's Addgene catalogue record and pLannotate feature annotations shown in this document.]
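Description:
pBW2608_pCAG-PV1-FKBP-L1-iCre-252C-NLS-BGHpA is a 5.9 kb mammalian expression plasmid built on the pCAGGS backbone. It encodes one half of a chemically inducible split Cre recombinase. It is propagated in E. coli through a high-copy ColE1/pUC-type origin and selected with ampicillin via the β-lactamase gene. The backbone also carries remnants of the lac promoter/operator region, an SV40 origin of replication and an SV40 polyadenylation signal, none of which belong to the main expression unit.

The payload is driven by the CAG promoter, made up of the CMV immediate-early enhancer, the chicken β-actin promoter and a chimeric β-actin/β-globin intron, which together give strong constitutive expression in a wide range of mammalian cells. The open reading frame places an FKBP chemically induced dimerization domain at the N-terminus. The construct name indicates a linker (L1) joining it to a codon-optimised Cre fragment (iCre) running from amino acid 252 to the C-terminus, followed by a nuclear localisation signal. Automated annotation matched the FKBP segment to DmrB, the F36V mutant of FKBP12, but the catalogue entry simply calls it FKBP, so which variant is present should be checked against the sequence. Transcripts terminate at a bovine growth hormone polyadenylation signal, and the rabbit β-globin polyadenylation region native to pCAGGS lies further downstream. The record does not explain the "PV1" element in the name.

On its own, the C-terminal Cre fragment should be inactive. It is meant to be co-expressed with a complementary N-terminal Cre fragment fused to a partner dimerization domain, so that adding a small-molecule dimerizer reconstitutes recombinase activity at loxP sites. The partner construct and the ligand are not specified in this record. The plasmid comes from a toolkit of chemical- and light-inducible recombinases for mammalian cells and mice.
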