Addgene plasmid #108734: pBW2608_pCAG-PV1-FKBP-L1-iCre-252C-NLS-BGHpA
Purpose: Expresses aa252 to C-terminus of Cre recombinase fused to FKBP CID
Depositing lab: Wilson Wong. Depositing organization: Boston University Main Campus. Publication: High-performance chemical- and light-inducible recombinases in mammalian cells and mice. Weinberg BH, Cho JH, Agarwal Y, Pham NTH, Caraballo LD, Walkosz M, Ortega C, Trexler M, Tague N, Law B, Benman WKJ, Letendre J, Beal J, Wong WW. Nat Commun. 2019 Oct 24;10(1):4845. doi: 10.1038/s41467-019-12800-7. PubMed 31649244.
Backbone
  Vector backbone: pCAGGS
  Vector type: Mammalian Expression, Cre/Lox, Synthetic Biology
Growth in bacteria
  Bacterial resistance: Ampicillin, 100 μg/mL
  Growth temperature: 37°C
  Growth strain: NEB Stable
  Copy number: High Copy
Gene/Insert
  Gene/Insert name: Cre recombinase fragment aa252 to C-terminus
  Species: Synthetic
  Promoter: pCAG
  Tag / fusion protein: FKBP (N terminal on insert); NLS (C terminal on insert)
  Cloning method: Restriction Enzyme; 5′ cloning site KpnI (not destroyed); 3′ cloning site EcoRI (not destroyed)
Terms and licenses: Academic/Nonprofit Terms; Industry Terms: Not Available to Industry
Depositor comments: Please visit https://www.biorxiv.org/content/10.1101/747121v1 for bioRxiv preprint.
How to cite: pBW2608_pCAG-PV1-FKBP-L1-iCre-252C-NLS-BGHpA was a gift from Wilson Wong (Addgene plasmid # 108734 ; http://n2t.net/addgene:108734 ; RRID:Addgene_108734)
