>Addgene plasmid #108734 | pBW2608_pCAG-PV1-FKBP-L1-iCre-252C-NLS-BGHpA | addgene partial sequence | sequence record 215988 | Addgene Partial NGS Result
TGCACCCCCCTCCCCGAGTTGCTGAGCACGGCCCGGCTTCGGGTGCGGGGCTCCGTACGGGGCGTGGCGC
GGGGCTCGCCGTGCCGGGCGGGGGGTGGCGGCAGGTGGGGGTGCCGGGCGGGGCGGGGCCGCCTCGGGCC
GGGGAGGGCTCGGGGGAGGGGCGCGGCGGCCCCCGGAGCGCCGGCGGCTGTCGAGGCGCGGCGAGCCGCA
GCCATTGCCTTTTATGGTAATCGTGCGAGAGGGCGCAGGGACTTCCTTTGTCCCAAATCTGTGCGGAGCC
GAAATCTGGGAGGCGCCGCCGCACCCCCTCTAGCGGGCGCGGGGCGAAGCGGTGCGGCGCCGGCAGGAAG
GAAATGGGCGGGGAGGGCCTTCGTGCGTCGCCGCGCCGCCGTCCCCTTCTCCCTCTCCAGCCTCGGGGCT
GTCCGCGGGGGGACGGCTGCCTTCGGGGGGGACGGGGCAGGGCGGGGTTCGGCTTCTGGCGTGTGACCGG
CGGCTCTAGAGCCTCTGCTAACCATGTTCATGCCTTCTTCTTTTTCCTACAGCTCCTGGGCAACGTGCTG
GTTATTGTGCTGTCTCATCATTTTGGCAAAGAATTGATTAATTCGAGCGAAGGCGCGCCCATTACTCGCA
TCCATTCTCAGGCTGTCTCGTCTCGTCTCGCACGCGTGCCGCCACCATGTCTAGAGGAGTGCAGGTGGAA
ACCATCTCCCCAGGAGACGGGCGCACCTTCCCCAAGCGCGGCCAGACCTGCGTGGTGCACTACACCGGGA
TGCTTGAAGATGGAAAGAAATTTGATTCCTCCCGGGACAGAAACAAGCCCTTTAAGTTTATGCTAGGCAA
GCAGGAGGTGATCCGAGGCTGGGAAGAAGGGGTTGCCCAGATGAGTGTGGGTCAGAGAGCCAAACTGACT
ATATCTCCAGATTATGCCTATGGTGCCACTGGGCACCCAGGCATCATCCCACCACATGCCACTCTCGTCT
TCGATGTGGAGCTTCTAAAACTGGAATCCGGAGGGTCTGGCTCCGGATCAAGTGGTGGCAGCGGTACCGC
CACCTCCCAACTGTCCACCCGGGCCCTGGAAGGGATCTTTGAGGCCACCCACCGCCTGATCTATGGTGCC
AAGGATGACTCTGGGCAGAGATACCTGGCCTGGTCTGGCCACTCTGCCAGAGTGGGTGCTGCCAGGGACA
TGGCCAGGGCTGGTGTGTCCATCCCTGAAATCATGCAGGCTGGTGGCTGGACCAATGTGAACATTGTGAT
GAACTACATCAGAAACCTGGACTCTGAGACTGGGGCCATGGTGAGGCTGCTCGAGGATGGGGACCCCAAG
AAAAAGCGGAAGGTGTGAGAATTCCTGTGCCTTCTAGTTGCCAGCCATCTGTTGTTTGCCCCTCCCCCGT
GCCTTCCTTGACCCTGGAAGGTGCCACTCCCACTGTCCTTTCCTAATAAAATGAGGAAATTGCATCGCAT
TGTCTGAGTAGGTGTCATTCTATTCTGGGGGGTGGGGTGGGGCAGGACAGCAAGGGGGAGGATTGGGAAG
ACAATAGCAGGCATGCTGGGGATGCGGTGGGCTCTATGGCTTCTGAGGCGGAAAGAACCAGCTGGGGCTC
TAGGGGGTATCCCCACGCGCCCTGTAGCGTGTACCGCTGGGAGTTCGTAGACGGAAACAAACGCAGAATC
CAAGCGCGGCCGCCCAGGATACATAGATTACCACAACTCCGAGCCCTTCCACCGCTAGCGCACTCCTCAG
GTGCAGGCTGCCTATCAGAAGGTGGTGGCTGGTGTGGCCAATGCCCTGGCTCACAAATACCACTGAGATC
TTTTTCCCTCTGCCAAAAATTATGGGGACATCATGAAGCCCCTTGAGCATCTGACTTCTGGCTAATAAAG
GAAATTTATTTTCATTGCAATAGTGTGTTGGAATTTTTTGTGTCTCTCACTCGGAAGGACATATGGGAGG
GCAAATCATTTAAAACATCAGAATGAGTATTTGGTTTAGAGTTTGGCAACATATGCCCATATGCTGGCTG
CCATGAACAAAGGTTGGCTATAAAGAGGTCATCAGTATATGAAACAGCCCCCTGCTGTCCATTCCTTATT
CCATAGAAAAGCCTTGACTTGAGGTTAGATTTTTTTTATATTTTGTTTTGTGTTATTTTTTTCTTTAACA
TCCCTAAAATTTTCCTTACATGTTTTACTAGCCAGATTTTTCCTCCTCTCCTGACTACTCCCAGTCATAG
CTGTCCCTCTTCTCTTATGGAGATCCCTCGACCTGCAGCCCAAGCTTGGCGTAATCATGGTCATAGCTGT
TTCCTGTGTGAAATTGTTATCCGCTCACAATTCCACACAACATACGAGCCGGAAGCATAAAGTGTAAAGC
CTGGGGTGCCTAATGAGTGAGCTAACTCACATTAATTGCGTTGCGCTCACTGCCCGCTTTCCAGTCGGGA
AACCTGTCGTGCCAGCGGATCCGCATCTCAATTAGTCAGCAACCATAGTCCCGCCCCTAACTCCGCCCAG
TTCCGCCCATTCTCCGCCCCATGGCTGACTAATTTTTTTTATTTATGCAGAGGCCGAGGCCGCCTCGGCC
TCTGAGCTATTCCAGAAGTAGTGAGGAGGCTTTTTTGGAGGCCTAGGCTTTTGCAAAAAGCTAACTTGTT
TATTGCAGCTTATAATGGTTACAAATAAAGCAATAGCATCACAAATTTCACAAATAAAGCATTTTTTTCA
CTGCATTCTAGTTGTGGTTTGTCCAAACTCATCAATGTATCTTATCATGTCTGGATCCGCTGCATTAATG
AATCGGCCAACGCGCGGGGAGAGGCGGTTTGCGTATTGGGCGCTCTTCCGCTTCCTCGCTCACTGACTCG
CTGCGCTCGGTCGTTCGGCTGCGGCGAGCGGTATCAGCTCACTCAAAGGCGGTAATACGGTTATCCACAG
AATCAGGGGATAACGCAGGAAAGAACATGTGAGCAAAAGGCCAGCAAAAGGCCAGGAACCGTAAAAAGGC
CGCGTTGCTGGCGTTTTTCCATAGGCTCCGCCCCCCTGACGAGCATCACAAAAATCGACGCTCAAGTCAG
AGGTGGCGAAACCCGACAGGACTATAAAGATACCAGGCGTTTCCCCCTGGAAGCTCCCTCGTGCGCTCTC
CTGTTCCGACCCTGCCGCTTACCGGATACCTGTCCGCCTTTCTCCCTTCGGGAAGCGTGGCGCTTTCTCA
TAGCTCACGCTGTAGGTATCTCAGTTCGGTGTAGGTCGTTCGCTCCAAGCTGGGCTGTGTGCACGAACCC
CCCGTTCAGCCCGACCGCTGCGCCTTATCCGGTAACTATCGTCTTGAGTCCAACCCGGTAAGACACGACT
TATCGCCACTGGCAGCAGCCACTGGTAACAGGATTAGCAGAGCGAGGTATGTAGGCGGTGCTACAGAGTT
CTTGAAGTGGTGGCCTAACTACGGCTACACTAGAAGAACAGTATTTGGTATCTGCGCTCTGCTGAAGCCA
GTTACCTTCGGAAAAAGAGTTGGTAGCTCTTGATCCGGCAAACAAACCACCGCTGGTAGCGGTGGTTTTT
TTGTTTGCAAGCAGCAGATTACGCGCAGAAAAAAAGGATCTCAAGAAGATCCTTTGATCTTTTCTACGGG
GTCTGACGCTCAGTGGAACGAAAACTCACGTTAAGGGATTTTGGTCATGAGATTATCAAAAAGGATCTTC
ACCTAGATCCTTTTAAATTAAAAATGAAGTTTTAAATCAATCTAAAGTATATATGAGTAAACTTGGTCTG
ACAGTTACCAATGCTTAATCAGTGAGGCACCTATCTCAGCGATCTGTCTATTTCGTTCATCCATAGTTGC
CTGACTCCCCGTCGTGTAGATAACTACGATACGGGAGGGCTTACCATCTGGCCCCAGTGCTGCAATGATA
CCGCGAGACCCACGCTCACCGGCTCCAGATTTATCAGCAATAAACCAGCCAGCCGGAAGGGCCGAGCGCA
GAAGTGGTCCTGCAACTTTATCCGCCTCCATCCAGTCTATTAATTGTTGCCGGGAAGCTAGAGTAAGTAG
TTCGCCAGTTAATAGTTTGCGCAACGTTGTTGCCATTGCTACAGGCATCGTGGTGTCACGCTCGTCGTTT
GGTATGGCTTCATTCAGCTCCGGTTCCCAACGATCAAGGCGAGTTACATGATCCCCCATGTTGTGCAAAA
AAGCGGTTAGCTCCTTCGGTCCTCCGATCGTTGTCAGAAGTAAGTTGGCCGCAGTGTTATCACTCATGGT
TATGGCAGCACTGCATAATTCTCTTACTGTCATGCCATCCGTAAGATGCTTTTCTGTGACTGGTGAGTAC
TCAACCAAGTCATTCTGAGAATAGTGTATGCGGCGACCGAGTTGCTCTTGCCCGGCGTCAATACGGGATA
ATACCGCGCCACATAGCAGAACTTTAAAAGTGCTCATCATTGGAAAACGTTCTTCGGGGCGAAAACTCTC
AAGGATCTTACCGCTGTTGAGATCCAGTTCGATGTAACCCACTCGTGCACCCAACTGATCTTCAGCATCT
TTTACTTTCACCAGCGTTTCTGGGTGAGCAAAAACAGGAAGGCAAAATGCCGCAAAAAAGGGAATAAGGG
CGACACGGAAATGTTGAATACTCATACTCTTCCTTTTTCAATATTATTGAAGCATTTATCAGGGTTATTG
TCTCATGAGCGGATACATATTTGAATGTATTTAGAAAAATAAACAAATAGGGGTTCCGCGCACATTTCCC
CGAAAAGTGCCACCTGGGTCGACATTGATTATTGACTAGTTATTAATAGTAATCAATTACGGGGTCATTA
GTTCATAGCCCATATATGGAGTTCCGCGTTACATAACTTACGGTAAATGGCCCGCCTGGCTGACCGCCCA
ACGACCCCCGCCCATTGACGTCAATAATGACGTATGTTCCCATAGTAACGCCAATAGGGACTTTCCATTG
ACGTCAATGGGTGGAGTATTTACGGTAAACTGCCCACTTGGCAGTACATCAAGTGTATCATATGCCAAGT
ACGCCCCCTATTGACGTCAATGACGGTAAATGGCCCGCCTGGCATTATGCCCAGTACATGACCTTATGGG
ACTTTCCTACTTGGCAGTACATCTACGTATTAGTCATCGCTATTACCATGGTCGAGGTGAGCCCCACGTT
CTGCTTCACTCTCCCCATCTCCCCCCCCTCCCCACCCCCAATTTTGTATTTATTTATTTTTTAATTATTT
TGTGCAGCGATGGGGGCGGGGGGGGGGG
